Addgene plasmid #85455: pTlpA-Wasabi
Purpose: mWasabi reporter gene gated by wild type TlpA
Depositing lab: Mikhail Shapiro. Depositing organization: California Institute of Technology. Publication: Tunable thermal bioswitches for in vivo control of microbial therapeutics. Piraner DI, Abedi MH, Moser BA, Lee-Gosselin A, Shapiro MG. Nat Chem Biol. 2017 Jan;13(1):75-80. doi: 10.1038/nchembio.2233. Epub 2016 Nov 14. PubMed 27842069.
Backbone
  Vector backbone: pETDuet-1
  Backbone manufacturer: Novagen
  Modifications to backbone: Replaced T7 Promoter #1 with TlpA Promoter. Replaced T7 Promoter #2 with LacI Promoter.
  Vector type: Bacterial Expression
Growth in bacteria
  Bacterial resistance: Ampicillin, 100 μg/mL
  Growth temperature: 37°C
  Growth strain: DH5alpha
  Copy number: High Copy
Gene/Insert 1
  Gene/Insert name: TlpA
  Species: S. Typhimurium
  Insert size (bp): 1116
  Mutation: D341A
  GenBank ID: M88208.1
  Promoter: TlpA, LacI
  Cloning method: Restriction Enzyme; 5′ cloning site NdeI (not destroyed); 3′ cloning site KpnI (not destroyed)
  Sequencing primers: 5′ gcttgcggccgcataa; 3′ CTAGTTATTGCTCAGCGGTG
Gene/Insert 2
  Gene/Insert name: mWasabi
  Species: Synthetic
  Insert size (bp): 756
  GenBank ID: EU024648.1
  Promoter: TlpA
  Tag / fusion protein: 6xHis (N terminal on insert)
  Cloning method: Restriction Enzyme; 5′ cloning site BamHI (not destroyed); 3′ cloning site HindIII (not destroyed)
  Sequencing primers: 5′ ATGCGTCCGGCGTAGA; 3′ ttatgcggccgcaagc
Resource information
  A portion of this plasmid was derived from a plasmid made by: Dr. B. Brett Finlay at the University of British Columbia.
Terms and licenses: Academic/Nonprofit Terms; Industry Terms: Not Available to Industry
How to cite: pTlpA-Wasabi was a gift from Mikhail Shapiro (Addgene plasmid # 85455 ; http://n2t.net/addgene:85455 ; RRID:Addgene_85455)
