[The description below was written by a language model from this plasmid's Addgene catalogue record and pLannotate feature annotations shown in this document.]
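Description:
pTlpA-Wasabi is a bacterial expression plasmid built on the Novagen pETDuet-1 backbone and designed as a temperature-gated reporter circuit for E. coli. Both T7 promoters of the parent vector have been replaced: the first expression position now carries the TlpA promoter and the second a LacI promoter. The plasmid is maintained through a ColE1/pBR322-type origin with the associated bom and rop elements, and it is selected with ampicillin via β-lactamase. The record lists it as high copy, although rop normally moderates copy number. An f1 origin, the backbone lacI gene with its own promoter, and short tetracycline-resistance remnants are also present.

The payload has two parts. The green fluorescent protein mWasabi, carrying an N-terminal 6xHis tag, lies downstream of the T7 gene 10 ribosome binding site and is transcribed from the TlpA promoter. Downstream of it, a second lacI promoter copy precedes an unannotated stretch that matches the position and size expected for the 1,116 bp tlpA coding sequence from Salmonella Typhimurium. That stretch is followed by residual S-Tag sequence and the T7 terminator. TlpA is a coiled-coil transcriptional autorepressor that binds its own operator at lower temperatures and releases it when heat disrupts its folded dimeric state. Constitutively supplied TlpA should therefore keep mWasabi off until the temperature rises, giving a fluorescent readout of thermal switching.

The stated purpose describes the repressor as wild type, yet the insert field lists a D341A mutation, and the record does not resolve this. The construct comes from work on tunable thermal bioswitches for controlling microbial therapeutics in vivo, where it would serve as the reference TlpA-gated reporter.
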