Features (pLannotate 1.2.2; 18 found; start..end, strand, type, name):
      1..708     +  CDS            mWasabi: mWasabi is a basic (constitutively fluorescent) green fluorescent protein published in 2008, derived from Clavularia sp.. It has high acid sensitivity.
    768..844     +  promoter       lacI promoter: lacI
   2000..2041    +  CDS            S-Tag (fragment): affinity and epitope tag derived from pancreatic ribonuclease A
   2071..2088    +  CDS            SET1 (fragment): solubility-enhancement tag derived from T7 phage gene 10B
   2096..2143    +  terminator     T7 terminator: transcription terminator for bacteriophage T7 RNA polymerase
   2180..2635    +  rep_origin     f1 ori (sequence partly withheld): f1 bacteriophage origin of replication; arrow indicates direction of (+) strand synthesis
   2750..3610    -  CDS            AmpR: β-lactamase; bla; confers resistance to ampicillin, carbenicillin, and related antibiotics
   3611..3703    -  promoter       AmpR promoter: bla
   3784..4372    +  rep_origin     ori: high-copy-number ColE1/pMB1/pBR322/pUC origin of replication
   4558..4697    -  misc_feature   bom: basis of mobility region from pBR322
   4799..4990    -  CDS            rop: Rop protein, which maintains plasmids at low copy number; rop
   5007..5387    +  CDS            YPB1_ECOLX: Protein predicted: Swiss-Prot protein existence level 4. From Escherichia coli.
   5449..5513    -  CDS            TcR (fragment): tetracycline efflux protein; tet; confers resistance to tetracycline
   5528..5549    -  protein_bind   CAP binding site: CAP binding activates transcription in the presence of cAMP. E. coli catabolite activator protein
   5562..6644    -  CDS            lacI: lac repressor; lacI; The lac repressor binds to the lac operator to inhibit transcription in E. coli. This inhibition can be relieved by adding lactose or isopropyl-β-D-thiogalactopyranoside (IPTG).
   6645..6722    -  promoter       lacI promoter: lacI
   6730..7009    -  CDS            TcR (fragment): tetracycline efflux protein; tet; confers resistance to tetracycline
   7101..7123    +  RBS            RBS: efficient ribosome binding site from bacteriophage T7 gene 10 (Olins and Rangwala, 1989)
>Addgene plasmid #85455 | pTlpA-Wasabi | addgene full sequence | sequence record 323562 | Addgene NGS Result
ATGGTGAGCAAGGGCGAGGAGACCACAATGGGCGTAATCAAGCCCGACATGAAGATCAAGCTGAAGATGG
AGGGCAACGTGAATGGCCACGCCTTCGTGATCGAGGGCGAGGGCGAGGGCAAGCCCTACGACGGCACCAA
CACCATCAACCTGGAGGTGAAGGAGGGAGCCCCCCTGCCCTTCTCCTACGACATTCTGACCACCGCGTTC
AGTTACGGCAACAGGGCCTTCACCAAGTACCCCGACGACATCCCCAACTACTTCAAGCAGTCCTTCCCCG
AGGGCTACTCTTGGGAGCGCACCATGACCTTCGAGGACAAGGGCATCGTGAAGGTGAAGTCCGACATCTC
CATGGAGGAGGACTCCTTCATCTACGAGATACACCTCAAGGGCGAGAACTTCCCCCCCAACGGCCCCGTG
ATGCAGAAGGAGACCACCGGCTGGGACGCCTCCACCGAGAGGATGTACGTGCGCGACGGCGTGCTGAAGG
GCGACGTCAAGATGAAGCTGCTGCTGGAGGGCGGCGGCCACCACCGCGTTGACTTCAAGACCATCTACAG
GGCCAAGAAGGCGGTGAAGCTGCCCGACTATCACTTTGTGGACCACCGCATCGAGATCCTGAACCACGAC
AAGGACTACAACAAGGTGACCGTTTACGAGATCGCCGTGGCCCGCAACTCCACCGACGGCATGGACGAGC
TGTACAAGGGCTGAAAGCTTGCGGCCGCATAATGCTTAAGTCGAACAGAAAGTAATCGTATGAGCTCGAC
ACCATCGAATGGCGCAAACCTTTCGCGGTATGGCATGATAGCGCCCGGAAGAGAGTCAATTCAGGGTGGT
GAATGTATAAGAAGGAGATATACATATGCGTCCGGCGACATACGAACCAGAACAGATTATTGAAGCAGGG
CTGGCCCTGCAGGCTGAAGGACGGAATATCACCGGGTTCGCACTACGTAACCAGGTGGGTGGCGGCAATC
CGACACGTCTCCGCCAGATATGGGACGAATACCAGGCTTCACAGAGCACGGTCGTCACTGAACCCGTTGC
CGAGCTGCCAGTGGAAGTGGCTGAAGAAGTGAAGGCCGTCTCCGCCGCGCTGTCCGAACGCATCACCCAG
CTGGCGACAGAACTGAATGACAAGGCGGTCCGGGCTGCAGAACGCCGGGTTGCGGAAGTCACGCGTGCTG
CCGGTGAACAGACCGCACAGGCAGAGCGGGAGCTGGCCGACGCCGCGCAGACAGTCGACGACCTGGAAGA
AAAACTGGATGAACTGCAGGACAGATATGACAGTTTGACGCTGGCGCTGGAGTCAGAACGTTCACTGCGT
CAGCAGCATGATGTGGAGATGGCCCAGCTGAAAGAGCGTCTTGCGGCCGCTGAAGAGAATACCCGTCAGC
GAGAGGAACGGTATCAGGAGCAGAAGACAGTGCTGCAGGATGCGCTTAATGCGGAGCAGGCACAGCACAA
AAACACGCGGGAAGACCTGCAGAAACGACTGGAGCAAATTTCTGCCGAAGCTAATGCGCGTACAGAAGAA
CTGAAGTCTGAACGCGATAAAGTCAATACTCTCCTTACCCGCCTTGAATCGCAGGAAAATGCGCTGGCCT
CAGAACGTCAGCAGCATCTGGCCACCCGCGAAACGCTGCAGCAACGCCTCGAGCAGGCCATCGCTGACAC
GCAGGCGCGCGCCGGTGAGATTGCACTTGAACGTGACAGAGTCAGCAGCCTCACCGCAAGGCTGGAATCG
CAGGAAAAGGCCTCCTCGGAGCAACTGGTGCGTATGGGCAGTGAAATAGCCAGTCTGACAGAGCGTTGCA
CACAGCTGGAAAACCAGCGTGATGATGCCCGTCTGGAGACGATGGGGGAGAAAGAAACGGTCGCGGCACT
GCGTGGTGAGGCTGAAGCCCTGAAGCGTCAGAACCAGTCACTGATGGCGGCGCTTTCAGGCAATAAACAG
ACCGGTGGCCAGAATGCGTGAGGTACCCTCGAGTCTGGTAAAGAAACCGCTGCTGCGAAATTTGAACGCC
AGCACATGGACTCGTCTACTAGCGCAGCTTAATTAACCTAGGCTGCTGCCACCGCTGAGCAATAACTAGC
ATAACCCCTTGGGGCCTCTAAACGGGTCTTGAGGGGTTTTTTGCTGAAAGGAGGAACTATATCCGGATTG
GCGAATGGG
[124 nt withheld, positions 2180-2303]
C
[91 nt withheld, positions 2305-2395]
A
[49 nt withheld, positions 2397-2445]
CCTTTGACGTTGGAGTCCACGTTCTTT
[37 nt withheld, positions 2473-2509]
ACCCTATCTCGGTCTATTCTTTTGATTTATAAGGGATTTTGCCGATTTCGGCCTATTGGTTAAAAAATGA
GCTGATTTAACAAAAATTTAACGCGAATTTTAACAAAATATTAACGTTTACAATTTCTGGCGGCACGATG
GCATGAGATTATCAAAAAGGATCTTCACCTAGATCCTTTTAAATTAAAAATGAAGTTTTAAATCAATCTA
AAGTATATATGAGTAAACTTGGTCTGACAGTTACCAATGCTTAATCAGTGAGGCACCTATCTCAGCGATC
TGTCTATTTCGTTCATCCATAGTTGCCTGACTCCCCGTCGTGTAGATAACTACGATACGGGAGGGCTTAC
CATCTGGCCCCAGTGCTGCAATGATACCGCGAGACCCACGCTCACCGGCTCCAGATTTATCAGCAATAAA
CCAGCCAGCCGGAAGGGCCGAGCGCAGAAGTGGTCCTGCAACTTTATCCGCCTCCATCCAGTCTATTAAT
TGTTGCCGGGAAGCTAGAGTAAGTAGTTCGCCAGTTAATAGTTTGCGCAACGTTGTTGCCATTGCTACAG
GCATCGTGGTGTCACGCTCGTCGTTTGGTATGGCTTCATTCAGCTCCGGTTCCCAACGATCAAGGCGAGT
TACATGATCCCCCATGTTGTGCAAAAAAGCGGTTAGCTCCTTCGGTCCTCCGATCGTTGTCAGAAGTAAG
TTGGCCGCAGTGTTATCACTCATGGTTATGGCAGCACTGCATAATTCTCTTACTGTCATGCCATCCGTAA
GATGCTTTTCTGTGACTGGTGAGTACTCAACCAAGTCATTCTGAGAATAGTGTATGCGGCGACCGAGTTG
CTCTTGCCCGGCGTCAATACGGGATAATACCGCGCCACATAGCAGAACTTTAAAAGTGCTCATCATTGGA
AAACGTTCTTCGGGGCGAAAACTCTCAAGGATCTTACCGCTGTTGAGATCCAGTTCGATGTAACCCACTC
GTGCACCCAACTGATCTTCAGCATCTTTTACTTTCACCAGCGTTTCTGGGTGAGCAAAAACAGGAAGGCA
AAATGCCGCAAAAAAGGGAATAAGGGCGACACGGAAATGTTGAATACTCATACTCTTCCTTTTTCAATCA
TGATTGAAGCATTTATCAGGGTTATTGTCTCATGAGCGGATACATATTTGAATGTATTTAGAAAAATAAA
CAAATAGGTCATGACCAAAATCCCTTAACGTGAGTTTTCGTTCCACTGAGCGTCAGACCCCGTAGAAAAG
ATCAAAGGATCTTCTTGAGATCCTTTTTTTCTGCGCGTAATCTGCTGCTTGCAAACAAAAAAACCACCGC
TACCAGCGGTGGTTTGTTTGCCGGATCAAGAGCTACCAACTCTTTTTCCGAAGGTAACTGGCTTCAGCAG
AGCGCAGATACCAAATACTGTCCTTCTAGTGTAGCCGTAGTTAGGCCACCACTTCAAGAACTCTGTAGCA
CCGCCTACATACCTCGCTCTGCTAATCCTGTTACCAGTGGCTGCTGCCAGTGGCGATAAGTCGTGTCTTA
CCGGGTTGGACTCAAGACGATAGTTACCGGATAAGGCGCAGCGGTCGGGCTGAACGGGGGGTTCGTGCAC
ACAGCCCAGCTTGGAGCGAACGACCTACACCGAACTGAGATACCTACAGCGTGAGCTATGAGAAAGCGCC
ACGCTTCCCGAAGGGAGAAAGGCGGACAGGTATCCGGTAAGCGGCAGGGTCGGAACAGGAGAGCGCACGA
GGGAGCTTCCAGGGGGAAACGCCTGGTATCTTTATAGTCCTGTCGGGTTTCGCCACCTCTGACTTGAGCG
TCGATTTTTGTGATGCTCGTCAGGGGGGCGGAGCCTATGGAAAAACGCCAGCAACGCGGCCTTTTTACGG
TTCCTGGCCTTTTGCTGGCCTTTTGCTCACATGTTCTTTCCTGCGTTATCCCCTGATTCTGTGGATAACC
GTATTACCGCCTTTGAGTGAGCTGATACCGCTCGCCGCAGCCGAACGACCGAGCGCAGCGAGTCAGTGAG
CGAGGAAGCGGAAGAGCGCCTGATGCGGTATTTTCTCCTTACGCATCTGTGCGGTATTTCACACCGCAAT
GGTGCACTCTCAGTACAATCTGCTCTGATGCCGCATAGTTAAGCCAGTATACACTCCGCTATCGCTACGT
GACTGGGTCATGGCTGCGCCCCGACACCCGCCAACACCCGCTGACGCGCCCTGACGGGCTTGTCTGCTCC
CGGCATCCGCTTACAGACAAGCTGTGACCGTCTCCGGGAGCTGCATGTGTCAGAGGTTTTCACCGTCATC
ACCGAAACGCGCGAGGCAGCTGCGGTAAAGCTCATCAGCGTGGTCGTGAAGCGATTCACAGATGTCTGCC
TGTTCATCCGCGTCCAGCTCGTTGAGTTTCTCCAGAAGCGTTAATGTCTGGCTTCTGATAAAGCGGGCCA
TGTTAAGGGCGGTTTTTTCCTGTTTGGTCACTGATGCCTCCGTGTAAGGGGGATTTCTGTTCATGGGGGT
AATGATACCGATGAAACGAGAGAGGATGCTCACGATACGGGTTACTGATGATGAACATGCCCGGTTACTG
GAACGTTGTGAGGGTAAACAACTGGCGGTATGGATGCGGCGGGACCAGAGAAAAATCACTCAGGGTCAAT
GCCAGCGCTTCGTTAATACAGATGTAGGTGTTCCACAGGGTAGCCAGCAGCATCCTGCGATGCAGATCCG
GAACATAATGGTGCAGGGCGCTGACTTCCGCGTTTCCAGACTTTACGAAACACGGAAACCGAAGACCATT
CATGTTGTTGCTCAGGTCGCAGACGTTTTGCAGCAGCAGTCGCTTCACGTTCGCTCGCGTATCGGTGATT
CATTCTGCTAACCAGTAAGGCAACCCCGCCAGCCTAGCCGGGTCCTCAACGACAGGAGCACGATCATGCT
AGTCATGCCCCGCGCCCACCGGAAGGAGCTGACTGGGTTGAAGGCTCTCAAGGGCATCGGTCGAGATCCC
GGTGCCTAATGAGTGAGCTAACTTACATTAATTGCGTTGCGCTCACTGCCCGCTTTCCAGTCGGGAAACC
TGTCGTGCCAGCTGCATTAATGAATCGGCCAACGCGCGGGGAGAGGCGGTTTGCGTATTGGGCGCCAGGG
TGGTTTTTCTTTTCACCAGTGAGACGGGCAACAGCTGATTGCCCTTCACCGCCTGGCCCTGAGAGAGTTG
CAGCAAGCGGTCCACGCTGGTTTGCCCCAGCAGGCGAAAATCCTGTTTGATGGTGGTTAACGGCGGGATA
TAACATGAGCTGTCTTCGGTATCGTCGTATCCCACTACCGAGATGTCCGCACCAACGCGCAGCCCGGACT
CGGTAATGGCGCGCATTGCGCCCAGCGCCATCTGATCGTTGGCAACCAGCATCGCAGTGGGAACGATGCC
CTCATTCAGCATTTGCATGGTTTGTTGAAAACCGGACATGGCACTCCAGTCGCCTTCCCGTTCCGCTATC
GGCTGAATTTGATTGCGAGTGAGATATTTATGCCAACCAGCCAGACGCAGACGCGCCGAGACAGAACTTA
ATGGGCCCGCTAACAGCGCGATTTGCTGGTGACCCAATGCGACCAGATGCTCCACGCCCAGTCGCGTACC
GTCTTCATGGGAGAAAATAATACTGTTGATGGGTGTCTGGTCAGAGACATCAAGAAATAACGCCGGAACA
TTAGTGCAGGCAGCTTCCACAGCAATGGCATCCTGGTCATCCAGCGGATAGTTAATGATCAGCCCACTGA
CGCGTTGCGCGAGAAGATTGTGCACCGCCGCTTTACAGGCTTCGACGCCGCTTCGTTCTACCATCGACAC
CACCACGCTGGCACCCAGTTGATCGGCGCGAGATTTAATCGCCGCGACAATTTGCGACGGCGCGTGCAGG
GCCAGACTGGAGGTGGCAACGCCAATCAGCAACGACTGTTTGCCCGCCAGTTGTTGTGCCACGCGGTTGG
GAATGTAATTCAGCTCCGCCATCGCCGCTTCCACTTTTTCCCGCGTTTTCGCAGAAACGTGGCTGGCCTG
GTTCACCACGCGGGAAACGGTCTGATAAGAGACACCGGCATACTCTGCGACATCGTATAACGTTACTGGT
TTCACATTCACCACCCTGAATTGACTCTCTTCCGGGCGCTATCATGCCATACCGCGAAAGGTTTTGCGCC
ATTCGATGGTGTCCGGGATCTCGACGCTCTCCCTTATGCGACTCCTGCATTAGGAAGCAGCCCAGTAGTA
GGTTGAGGCCGTTGAGCACCGCCGCCGCAAGGAATGGTGCATGCAAGGAGATGGCGCCCAACAGTCCCCC
GGCCACGGGGCCTGCCACCATACCCACGCCGAAACAAGCGCTCATGAGCCCGAAGTGGCGAGCCCGATCT
TCCCCATCGGTGATGTCGGCGATATAGGCGCCAGCAACCGCACCTGTGGCGCCGGTGATGCCGGCCACGA
TGCGTCCGGCGTAGAGGATCGAGATCGATCTCGATCCCGCGAAATTTTAATTTGTTTGTTAGTTAGTTTA
TTTGTTGGTTTGTTTGTGTTATAATATCCTCTAGAAATAATTTTGTTTAACTTTAAGAAGGAGATATACC
ATGGGCAGCAGCCATCACCATCATCACCACAGCCAGGATCCA
